Addgene plasmid #220443: RT-4
Purpose: Construct used to generate the PUF3/PUP2/3HA tagging strains. Surrounding the PUP2/3HA/URA3 are large regions of homology to integrate at the 3’ end of the PUF3 gene.
Depositing lab: Marvin Wickens. Depositing organization: University of Wisconsin, Madison. Publication: Protein-RNA networks revealed through covalent RNA marks. Lapointe CP, Wilinski D, Saunders HA, Wickens M. Nat Methods. 2015 Dec;12(12):1163-70. doi: 10.1038/nmeth.3651. Epub 2015 Nov 2. PubMed 26524240.
Backbone
  Vector backbone: pBluescript II
  Total vector size (bp): 4733
  Vector type: Yeast Expression
  Selectable markers: URA3
Growth in bacteria
  Bacterial resistance: Ampicillin, 100 μg/mL
  Growth temperature: 37°C
  Growth strain: DH5alpha
  Copy number: High Copy
Gene/Insert
  Gene/Insert name: PUF3 (alt name: pBSII/PUF3 5’ flank/PUP2/3HA/URA3/PUF3 3’ flank)
  Species: S. cerevisiae (budding yeast)
  Insert size (bp): 1500
  Entrez Gene: PUF3 (a.k.a. YLL013C)
  Tag / fusion protein: 3xHA
  Cloning method: TOPO Cloning
  Sequencing primers: 5′ TGGTTGAAAATGCGGAGGTGACTAGTGGATCC
Terms and licenses: Academic/Nonprofit Terms; Industry Terms: Not Available to Industry
How to cite: RT-4 was a gift from Marvin Wickens (Addgene plasmid # 220443 ; http://n2t.net/addgene:220443 ; RRID:Addgene_220443)
