[The description below was written by a language model from this plasmid's Addgene catalogue record and pLannotate feature annotations shown in this document.]
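Description:
RT-4 is a pBluescript II–based yeast integration (tagging) construct used to build Saccharomyces cerevisiae strains in which the endogenous PUF3 gene is fused at its 3' end to PUP2 and a 3xHA epitope tag. In E. coli it is maintained as a high-copy plasmid through the ColE1/pUC-type origin and selected with ampicillin via the AmpR β-lactamase cassette. The backbone also carries the usual pBluescript elements: an f1 origin, flanking T7 and T3 promoters, lac promoter/operator sequences, and fragments of lacZα and the multiple cloning site. No yeast replication origin is annotated, consistent with use by chromosomal integration rather than episomal maintenance.

The payload starts with a fragment of the PUF3 coding sequence, which serves as the 5' homology arm. An unannotated stretch of roughly 1.5 kb follows, which by position in the catalogue description should hold the PUP2 sequence, although the feature table does not identify it. Next come the 3xHA tag and a URA3 marker with its own promoter, oriented opposite to the fusion. URA3 allows selection of integrants on medium lacking uracil and is counterselectable with 5-FOA. The downstream homology arm is the PUF3 3' flank, where the annotation picks up the neighbouring EMC6 gene. Homologous recombination through the two arms places the cassette in frame at the PUF3 locus, so the fusion is presumably expressed from the native PUF3 promoter. The associated publication title concerns mapping protein–RNA networks through covalent RNA marks.

The catalogue lists a total size of 4,733 bp, whereas the sequenced record is 7,721 nt; the record does not explain this difference.
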