Features (pLannotate 1.2.2; 18 found; start..end, strand, type, name):
     94..417     -  CDS            EMC6: EMC6_YEAST - Experimental evidence at protein level: Swiss-Prot protein existence level 1. Part of the endoplasmic reticulum membrane protein complex (EMC) that enables the energy-independent insertion into endoplasmic reticulum membranes of newly synthesized membrane proteins (PubMed:29809151). Preferentially accommodates proteins with transmembrane domains that are weakly hydrophobic or contain destabilizing features such as charged and aromatic residues (PubMed:29809151). Involved in the cotranslational insertion of multi- pass membrane proteins in which stop-transfer membrane-anchor sequen
    657..692     +  misc_feature   MCS (fragment): pBluescript multiple cloning site
    705..723     -  promoter       T3 promoter: promoter for bacteriophage T3 RNA polymerase
    768..784     -  protein_bind   lac operator: The lac repressor binds to the lac operator to inhibit transcription in E. coli. This inhibition can be relieved by adding lactose or isopropyl-β-D-thiogalactopyranoside (IPTG). lac repressor encoded by lacI
    792..822     -  promoter       lac promoter: promoter for the E. coli lac operon
    837..858     -  protein_bind   CAP binding site: CAP binding activates transcription in the presence of cAMP. E. coli catabolite activator protein
    871..963     -  CDS            lacI (fragment): lac repressor; lacI; The lac repressor binds to the lac operator to inhibit transcription in E. coli. This inhibition can be relieved by adding lactose or isopropyl-β-D-thiogalactopyranoside (IPTG).
   1146..1734    -  rep_origin     ori: high-copy-number ColE1/pMB1/pBR322/pUC origin of replication
   1905..2765    -  CDS            AmpR: β-lactamase; bla; confers resistance to ampicillin, carbenicillin, and related antibiotics
   2766..2870    -  promoter       AmpR promoter: bla
   2923..3351    -  rep_origin     f1 ori (sequence partly withheld): f1 bacteriophage origin of replication; arrow indicates direction of (+) strand synthesis
   3356..3511    -  CDS            lacZα (fragment): LacZα fragment of β-galactosidase; lacZ fragment
   3519..3537    +  promoter       T7 promoter: promoter for bacteriophage T7 RNA polymerase
   3546..3569    +  misc_feature   MCS (fragment): pBluescript multiple cloning site
   3596..4702    +  CDS            PUF3 (fragment): PUF3_YEAST - Experimental evidence at protein level: Swiss-Prot protein existence level 1. RNA-binding protein involved in post-transcriptional regulation. Negatively regulates expression of COX17 by binding to the 3'-UTR of COX17 mRNA. Promotes decay of COX17 mRNA by enhancing its rate of deadenylation and subsequent turnover. Predominantly binds to mRNAs encoding mitochondrial proteins and localizes them to the vicinity of mitochondria for translation. Regulates mitochondrial biogenesis, motility and morphology. From Saccharomyces cerevisiae (strain ATCC 204508 / S288c) (Baker's yeast).
   6254..6343    +  CDS            3xHA: three tandem HA epitope tags
   6447..7250    -  CDS            URA3: orotidine-5'-phosphate decarboxylase, required for uracil biosynthesis; S. cerevisiae URA3; yeast auxotrophic marker, counterselectable with 5-fluoroorotic acid (5-FOA)
   7251..7427    -  promoter       URA3 promoter (fragment): S. cerevisiae URA3
>Addgene plasmid #220443 | RT-4 | addgene full sequence | sequence record 436941 | Addgene NGS Result
AAAAAAAAAAAAACACAAATAACATTATATTTACTGTACATAATAAATCAAGCCTGTTTCTAACCGTTTA
TAGAAGTAGTTCTTATATGTTCATCCGATTAGGGCGTATCCAAATGTCCATGCCATGACAAAACCAGTTA
TCTCTCTAAAAAACGATTCGAAAAAAATGTCATGAAGTGGGCTTTGGTAGAACTTTCCTGGTTGAAGTTG
ACAGATCCAAACAATGTAAATGACATTAATCAAGTTGTACAGAATCAGGAACCAAATAAACCCATGGACT
GACTCGATTTGCAAAAATCCTGCAACAAGCCCTAGAACAAGTGCTGAGCTATCTTGCACGAAAAGTAAAC
GCTTCTTATTATCAACCACATTCGCAGTTGCGTTTATCTGAGTAAATACCTCTTCATTTGAGCTCATTTC
TATCTGTCTGCCGCTGTCTTTCTCGAACACTGCTTGAGCAATCCAACATAAGGTTAAAATTAAGTTGTAT
TTAGTTATATCTCTACTAGCTTCATTTGTGATTACCCGGGTTACTAGAAAGCATATAGAAAGAAAAAGAA
TTGGCGTGACCGTACATATTGCAGCGCATTAAATGTTCTATATCTTCATATATAATAATCAATGTCATTA
TTTCAAATACCCACCTTTCTCACAAAATCGATACCGTCGACCTCGAGGGGGGGCCCGGTACCCAGCTTTT
GTTCCCTTTAGTGAGGGTTAATTGCGCGCTTGGCGTAATCATGGTCATAGCTGTTTCCTGTGTGAAATTG
TTATCCGCTCACAATTCCACACAACATACGAGCCGGGAGCATAAAGTGTAAAGCCTGGGGTGCCTAATGA
GTGAGCTAACTCACATTAATTGCGTTGCGCTCACTGCCCGCTTTCCAGTCGGGAAACCTGTCGTGCCAGC
TGCATTAATGAATCGGCCAACGCGCGGGGAGAGGCGGTTTGCGTATTGGGCGCTCTTCCGCTTCCTCGCT
CACTGACTCGCTGCGCTCGGTCGTTCGGCTGCGGCGAGCGGTATCAGCTCACTCAAAGGCGGTAATACGG
TTATCCACAGAATCAGGGGATAACGCAGGAAAGAACATGTGAGCAAAAGGCCAGCAAAAGGCCAGGAACC
GTAAAAAGGCCGCGTTGCTGGCGTTTTTCCATAGGCTCCGCCCCCCTGACGAGCATCACAAAAATCGACG
CTCAAGTCAGAGGTGGCGAAACCCGACAGGACTATAAAGATACCAGGCGTTTCCCCCTGGAAGCTCCCTC
GTGCGCTCTCCTGTTCCGACCCTGCCGCTTACCGGATACCTGTCCGCCTTTCTCCCTTCGGGAAGCGTGG
CGCTTTCTCATAGCTCACGCTGTAGGTATCTCAGTTCGGTGTAGGTCGTTCGCTCCAAGCTGGGCTGTGT
GCACGAACCCCCCGTTCAGCCCGACCGCTGCGCCTTATCCGGTAACTATCGTCTTGAGTCCAACCCGGTA
AGACACGACTTATCGCCACTGGCAGCAGCCACTGGTAACAGGATTAGCAGAGCGAGGTATGTAGGCGGTG
CTACAGAGTTCTTGAAGTGGTGGCCTAACTACGGCTACACTAGAAGAACAGTATTTGGTATCTGCGCTCT
GCTGAAGCCAGTTACCTTCGGAAAAAGAGTTGGTAGCTCTTGATCCGGCAAACAAACCACCGCTGGTAGC
GGTGGTTTTTTTGTTTGCAAGCAGCAGATTACGCGCAGAAAAAAAGGATCTCAAGAAGATCCTTTGATCT
TTTCTACGGGGTCTGACGCTCAGTGGAACGAAAACTCACGTTAAGGGATTTTGGTCATGAGATTATCAAA
AAGGATCTTCACCTAGATCCTTTTAAATTAAAAATGAAGTTTTAAATCAATCTAAAGTATATATGAGTAA
ACTTGGTCTGACAGTTACCAATGCTTAATCAGTGAGGCACCTATCTCAGCGATCTGTCTATTTCGTTCAT
CCATAGTTGCCTGACTCCCCGTCGTGTAGATAACTACGATACGGGAGGGCTTACCATCTGGCCCCAGTGC
TGCAATGATACCGCGAGACCCACGCTCACCGGCTCCAGATTTATCAGCAATAAACCAGCCAGCCGGAAGG
GCCGAGCGCAGAAGTGGTCCTGCAACTTTATCCGCCTCCATCCAGTCTATTAATTGTTGCCGGGAAGCTA
GAGTAAGTAGTTCGCCAGTTAATAGTTTGCGCAACGTTGTTGCCATTGCTACAGGCATCGTGGTGTCACG
CTCGTCGTTTGGTATGGCTTCATTCAGCTCCGGTTCCCAACGATCAAGGCGAGTTACATGATCCCCCATG
TTGTGCAAAAAAGCGGTTAGCTCCTTCGGTCCTCCGATCGTTGTCAGAAGTAAGTTGGCCGCAGTGTTAT
CACTCATGGTTATGGCAGCACTGCATAATTCTCTTACTGTCATGCCATCCGTAAGATGCTTTTCTGTGAC
TGGTGAGTACTCAACCAAGTCATTCTGAGAATAGTGTATGCGGCGACCGAGTTGCTCTTGCCCGGCGTCA
ATACGGGATAATACCGCGCCACATAGCAGAACTTTAAAAGTGCTCATCATTGGAAAACGTTCTTCGGGGC
GAAAACTCTCAAGGATCTTACCGCTGTTGAGATCCAGTTCGATGTAACCCACTCGTGCACCCAACTGATC
TTCAGCATCTTTTACTTTCACCAGCGTTTCTGGGTGAGCAAAAACAGGAAGGCAAAATGCCGCAAAAAAG
GGAATAAGGGCGACACGGAAATGTTGAATACTCATACTCTTCCTTTTTCAATATTATTGAAGCATTTATC
AGGGTTATTGTCTCATGAGCGGATACATATTTGAATGTATTTAGAAAAATAAACAAATAGGGGTTCCGCG
CACATTTCCCCGAAAAGTGCCACCTAAATTGTAAGCGTTAATATTTTGTTAAAATTCGCGTTAAATTTTT
GTTAAATCAGCTCATTTTTTAACCAATAGGCCGAAATCGGCAAAATCCCTTATAAATCAAAAGAATAGAC
CGAGATAGGGT
[37 nt withheld, positions 3022-3058]
AAAGAACGTGGACTCCAACGTCAAAGG
[49 nt withheld, positions 3086-3134]
T
[91 nt withheld, positions 3136-3226]
G
[124 nt withheld, positions 3228-3351]
CCCATTCGCCATTCAGGCTGCGCAACTGTTGGGAAGGGCGATCGGTGCGGGCCTCTTCGCTATTACGCCA
GCTGGCGAAAGGGGGATGTGCTGCAAGGCGATTAAGTTGGGTAACGCCAGGGTTTTCCCAGTCACGACGT
TGTAAAACGACGGCCAGTGAGCGCGCGTAATACGACTCACTATAGGGCGAATTGGAGCTCCACCGCGGTG
GCGGCCGCCTCAAAGTCTACAGCAACAGCAGCAAACGTATCATCGATCGCCGTTGTTAGAGCAACTAAGA
AACAGTAGTTCTGACAAAAATTCAAACTCGAACATGTCACTAAAAGACATCTTTGGCCATTCCTTAGAGT
TTTGCAAAGATCAACATGGTTCACGGTTCATTCAGCGCGAGTTGGCCACCTCACCAGCCTCAGAAAAGGA
GGTCATATTCAATGAAATTCGCGATGACGCCATTGAGCTTTCGAACGATGTATTTGGTAATTACGTCATT
CAGAAGTTTTTTGAATTTGGTAGCAAAATTCAAAAAAATACTTTGGTTGATCAATTTAAAGGTAACATGA
AACAGTTATCTCTACAAATGTACGCATGTCGTGTAATTCAAAAGGCGTTAGAATATATTGATTCCAATCA
AAGAATTGAGTTAGTCCTGGAATTATCTGACTCCGTTTTGCAAATGATCAAAGATCAGAACGGTAATCAC
GTAATTCAAAAGGCCATCGAAACAATTCCTATCGAAAAATTACCTTTTATCTTAAGTTCTTTAACTGGCC
ACATTTACCATCTATCTACCCACTCCTACGGCTGTAGGGTCATTCAAAGATTGTTAGAATTTGGTTCGAG
CGAAGATCAGGAAAGCATTTTAAACGAATTGAAAGATTTCATACCATATCTAATTCAAGACCAATATGGT
AACTATGTCATTCAATATGTTTTGCAACAAGATCAGTTCACCAATAAGGAAATGGTCGATATCAAACAGG
AAATCATAGAAACTGTGGCCAATAATGTTGTCGAATACTCTAAACATAAATTTGCCTCCAACGTGGTCGA
AAAATCTATTCTTTATGGCTCTAAAAATCAGAAGGATTTAATAATTTCTAAGATTTTACCAAGAGACAAA
AATCATGCTTTGAATCTGGAAGACGATTCTCCAATGATTTTAATGATCAAGGATCAATTTGCCAACTATG
TGATTCAAAAATTAGTTAATGTCTCTGAGGGTGAGGGTAAGAAATTGATCGTCATTGCCATTAGAGCATA
TTTGGATAAACTAAACAAATCTAACTCCCTAGGAAATAGACATTTAGCCAGTGTTGAGAAACTTGCAGCA
TTGGTTGAAAATGCGGAGGTGACTAGTGGATCCATGACAGTTATTCAGAAGTCGTCTCCTACAGTGAAAG
GAGTGAAGACAACAACATCAGATTGCACCGAAAGACGTCACTCATCGAGTTCACCTTGCAAAATGAGTCA
AAACGGAAGCAGTGGATACTATGAAGGAGATGTTTTACTGGATGATGATGCTCTTGTTTCGATGCCAGAA
GCAACGCTCATTGAGTGCTTTGGTAATCTGGCTGTCACAAAAAGACCTGCACATCTGAGACCTCCGGCAG
CTTTCTGTCTACCGTTTGTATCAATGAACAACGATTTGACGAGCGGACATGCCTTGAAACATATCACATT
GACATCAGTATTCGACGCACTACATCCGTACGTTGCCATGCCGTACATCAACAGAATGGATATATGCTCT
GCAATGAACGTATATTGGATCAGAAACTGTTTGGAAGCTGAACAATCCGATTTATTTCATCGATTCGCTC
TGGAAATGCAAGTACATTTGAGTGCATGTTTTGGATGTCGCGTTGTCCTGGATATCTATGGATCAACCAG
AAACGGATTCGGTACCCGATTCTGTGATGTTGATATGTCACTTTCTTTTTCACCGAGTCCACCTTCATGG
GCAACCAATTCGGATCGAGTGATGAGAGCTGTTGCGAAGGCACTTGTCGATTTTCCGAAAGCAGTTGATG
AGAGATATGTCAACGCCAAAGTTCCAATTGTCAGATTCAGAAGCAGTGACATGGATATGGAAGCAGACAT
CAGTTACAAGAATGATTTGGCTCTTCACAATACTCAGCTTTTGCAACAATACTGCAAATGGGATCCCGAA
AGACTACCGACTCTTGGAGTTTGGGTCAAAGCGTGGGCGAAACGAAGTGGAGTTGGAGATGCATCAAAAG
GATCGCTGTCTTCATATGCTTGGATTGTGATGCTTATTCATTATCTTCAGCAAGTCGAACCAATTCCTGT
GTTGCCATGTCTTCAGGAAATGAACCATCAGAAAAGTGAAAATGTCTACGTCCAAGGTTACAACACGTAT
TATTGGAAATTCGTAGACACTGCTCGTACACGACGTTGTCGTGCTTCTGTCGTTGATTTGTTCGTTGGAT
TCTTGGATTACTATGCCACATACTTTGACTACTCCACAAATGTTATCCAGATGGTGTCCAAGAAATTGGA
ATTCAAACCGGATCGCTGGTGCAAGTATCCAATGTGTATTGCTGATCCGTTCGAGACGGATCATAATTTG
GCACAAGGTGTTGATATGCCAATGTTTGAATACATTAGATCGTGTATGGAACACTCGAAGAAAGTATTCA
CGGATCGCCGCATGCGCTCGGAGTTTCTTTCGGGATACGGGTTCGACGTTGACGAATTTGATGCAAGGCA
TCGAGGCGAAATGAACATGGAAATGGCGTCACAATTTGGGGAATTCCTTCTTCACAAGTGCATAATGGTG
AAACAAGCCCCGAATCGTCAATTCCGTGATCGCAGTATGAGTCAATCGACGAGCATAAGCAACACATCGA
GTATTTCCTCGTCGGGAGGCGGCCGCATCTTTTACCCATACGATGTTCCTGACTATGCGGGCTATCCCTA
TGACGTCCCGGACTATGCAGGATCCTATCCATATGACGTTCCAGATTACGCTGCTCAGTGCGGCCGCTAA
CCGCATAGGGTAATAACTGATATAATTAAATTGAAGCTCTAATTTGTGAGTTTAGTATACATGCATTTAC
TTATAATACAGTTTTTTAGTTTTGCTGGCCGCATCTTCTCAAATATGCTTCCCAGCCTGCTTTTCTGTAA
CGTTCACCCTCTACCTTAGCATCCCTTCCCTTTGCAAATAGTCCTCTTCCAACAATAATAATGTCAGATC
CTGTAGAGACCACATCATCCACGGTTCTATACTGTTGACCCAATGCGTCTCCCTTGTCATCTAAACCCAC
ACCGGGTGTCATAATCAACCAATCGTAACCTTCATCTCTTCCACCCATGTCTCTTTGAGCAATAAAGCCG
ATAACAAAATCTTTGTCGCTCTTCGCAATGTCAACAGTACCCTTAGTATATTCTCCAGTAGATAGGGAGC
CCTTGCATGACAATTCTGCTAACATCAAAAGGCCTCTAGGTTCCTTTGTTACTTCTTCTGCCGCCTGCTT
CAAACCGCTAACAATACCTGGGCCCACCACACCGTGTGCATTCGTAATGTCTGCCCATTCTGCTATTCTG
TATACACCCGCAGAGTACTGCAATTTGACTGTATTACCAATGTCAGCAAATTTTCTGTCTTCGAAGAGTA
AAAAATTGTACTTGGCGGATAATGCCTTTAGCGGCTTAACTGTGCCCTCCATGGAAAAATCAGTCAAGAT
ATCCACATGTGTTTTTAGTAAACAAATTTTGGGACCTAATGCTTCAACTAACTCCAGTAATTCCTTGGTG
GTACGAACATCCAATGAAGCACACAAGTTTGTTTGCTTTTCGTGCATGATATTAAATAGCTTGGCAGCAA
CAGGACTAGGATGAGTAGCAGCACGTTCCTTATATGTAGCTTTCGACATGATTTATCTTCGTTTCCTGCA
GGTTTTTGTTCTGTGCAGTTGGGTTAAGAATACTGGGCAATTTCATGTTTCTTCAACACTACATATGCGT
ATATATACCAATCTAAGTCTGTGCTCCTTCCTTCGTTCTTCCTTCTGTTCGGAGATTACCGAATCAAAAA
AATTTCAAAGAAACCGCTGCAGGAATTCGACATCTTTTTCCTCCATTTGTCTTTCACTTACTCTATTTTA
TTTTGTTTTATTTTGATATCTACTCTTGTCCATAACATTTATGTTCCCCTATATTCATTATTTGCTTTTT
TCCATTACCTACTTTTTGTACCTCATCTCTATTTTTCTGCAAAAATCTTTGCGCTCTTACGCTCTTCTTA
TTTCTGCAACAGATAGAGAATTTAACATTGTGTATTTGAAATCATTTGACTGAGAATACTGTTGTCATGT
CTTTTTACATAGAAGGAACTAAAAAAATTT
